>Addgene plasmid #119695 | pBMN iRFP670-NDP52(C443K) | addgene full sequence | sequence record 233010 | Addgene NGS Result
GGTTTCAATGTGCATGAATGCTGCAATATTCCTGTTACCAAAGCTAGTATAAATAAAAATAGATAAACGT
GGAAATTACTTAGAGTTTCTGTCATTAACGTTTCCTTCCTCAGTTGACAACATAAATGCGCTGCTGAGAA
GCCAGTTTGCATCTGTCAGGATCAATTTCCCATTATGCCAGTCATATTAATTACTAGTCAATTAGTTGAT
TTTTATTTTTGACATATACATGTGAAAGACCCCACCTGTAGGTTTGGCAAGCTAGCTTAAGTAACGCCAT
TTTGCAAGGCATGGAAAAATACATAACTGAGAATAGAAAAGTTCAGATCAAGGTCAGGAACAGATGGAAC
AGCTGAATATGGGCCAAACAGGATATCTGTGGTAAGCAGTTCCTGCCCCGGCTCAGGGCCAAGAACAGAT
GGAACAGCTGAATATGGGCCAAACAGGATATCTGTGGTAAGCAGTTCCTGCCCCGGCTCAGGGCCAAGAA
CAGATGGTCCCCAGATGCGGTCCAGCCCTCAGCAGTTTCTAGAGAACCATCAGATGTTTCCAGGGTGCCC
CAAGGACCTGAAATGACCCTGTGCCTTATTTGAACTAACCAATCAGTTCGCTTCTCGCTTCTGTTCGCGC
GCTTCTGCTCCCCGAGCTCAATAAAAGAGCCCACAACCCCTCACTCGGCGCGCCAGTCCTCCGATTGACT
GAGTCGCCCGGGTACCCGTGTATCCAATAAACCCTCTTGCAGTTGCATCCGACTTGTGGTCTCGCTGTTC
CTTGGGAGGGTCTCCTCTGAGTGATTGACTACCCGTCAGCGGGGGTCTTTCATTTGGGGGCTCGTCCGGG
ATCGGGAGACCCCTGCCCAGGGACCACCGACCCACCACCGGGAGGTAAGCTGGCCAGCAACTTATCTGTG
TCTGTCCGATTGTCTAGTGTCTATGACTGATTTTATGCGCCTGCGTCGGTACTAGTTAGCTAACTAGCTC
TGTATCTGGCGGACCCGTGGTGGAACTGACGAGTTCGGAACACCCGGCCGCAACCCTGGGAGACGTCCCA
GGGACTTCGGGGGCCGTTTTTGTGGCCCGACCTGAGTCCAAAAATCCCGATCGTTTTGGACTCTTTGGTG
CACCCCCCTTAGAGGAGGGATATGTGGTTCTGGTAGGAGACGAGAACCTAAAACAGTTCCCGCCTCCGTC
TGAATTTTTGCTTTCGGTTTGGGACCGAAGCCGCGCCGCGCGTCTTGTCTGCTGCAGCATCGTTCTGTGT
TGTCTCTGTCTGACTGTGTTTCTGTATTTGTCTGAAAATATGGGCCCGGGCCAGACTGTTACCACTCCCT
TAAGTTTGACCTTAGGTCACTGGAAAGATGTCGAGCGGATCGCTCACAACCAGTCGGTAGATGTCAAGAA
GAGACGTTGGGTTACCTTCTGCTCTGCAGAATGGCCAACCTTTAACGTCGGATGGCCGCGAGACGGCACC
TTTAACCGAGACCTCATCACCCAGGTTAAGATCAAGGTCTTTTCACCTGGCCCGCATGGACACCCAGACC
AGGTCCCCTACATCGTGACCTGGGAAGCCTTGGCTTTTGACCCCCCTCCCTGGGTCAAGCCCTTTGTACA
CCCTAAGCCTCCGCCTCCTCTTCCTCCATCCGCCCCGTCTCTCCCCCTTGAACCTCCTCGTTCGACCCCG
CCTCGATCCTCCCTTTATCCAGCCCTCACTCCTTCTCTAGGCGCCCCCATATGGCCATATGAGATCTTAT
ATGGGGCACCCCCGCCCCTTGTAAACTTCCCTGACCCTGACATGACAAGAGTTACTAACAGCCCCTCTCT
CCAAGCTCACTTACAGGCTCTCTACTTAGTCCAGCACGAAGTCTGGAGACCTCTGGCGGCAGCCTACCAA
GAACAACTGGACCGACCGGTGGTACCTCACCCTTACCGAGTCGGCGACACAGTGTGGGTCCGCCGACACC
AGACTAAGAACCTAGAACCTCGCTGGAAAGGACCTTACACAGTCCTGCTGACCACCCCCACCGCCCTCAA
AGTAGACGGCATCGCAGCTTGGATACACGCCGCCCACGTGAAGGCTGCCGACCCCGGGGGTGGACCATCC
TCTAGACTGCCGCCACCATGGCGCGTAAGGTCGATCTCACCTCCTGCGATCGCGAGCCGATCCACATCCC
CGGCAGCATTCAGCCGTGCGGCTGCCTGCTAGCCTGCGACGCGCAGGCGGTGCGGATCACGCGCATTACG
GAAAATGCCGGCGCGTTCTTTGGACGCGAAACTCCGCGGGTCGGTGAGCTACTCGCCGATTACTTCGGCG
AGACCGAAGCCCATGCGCTGCGCAACGCACTGGCGCAGTCCTCCGATCCAAAGCGACCGGCGCTGATCTT
CGGTTGGCGCGACGGCCTGACCGGCCGCACCTTCGACATCTCACTGCATCGCCATGACGGTACATCGATC
ATCGAGTTCGAGCCTGCGGCGGCCGAACAGGCCGACAATCCGCTGCGGCTGACGCGGCAGATCATCGCGC
GCACCAAAGAACTGAAGTCGCTCGAAGAGATGGCCGCACGGGTGCCGCGCTATCTGCAGGCGATGCTCGG
CTATCACCGCGTGATGTTGTACCGCTTCGCGGACGACGGCTCCGGGATGGTGATCGGCGAGGCGAAGCGC
AGCGACCTCGAGAGCTTTCTCGGTCAGCACTTTCCGGCGTCGCTGGTCCCGCAGCAGGCGCGGCTACTGT
ACTTGAAGAACGCGATCCGCGTGGTCTCGGATTCGCGCGGCATCAGCAGCCGGATCGTGCCCGAGCACGA
CGCCTCCGGCGCCGCGCTCGATCTGTCGTTCGCGCACCTGCGCAGCATCTCGCCCTGCCATCTCGAATTT
CTGCGGAACATGGGCGTCAGCGCCTCGATGTCGCTGTCGATCATCATTGACGGCACGCTATGGGGATTGA
TCATCTGTCATCATTACGAGCCGCGTGCCGTGCCGATGGCGCAGCGCGTCGCGGCCGAAATGTTCGCCGA
CTTCTTATCGCTGCACTTCACCGCCGCCCACCACCAACGCTCCGGACTCAGATCTCGAGCTCAAGCTTGG
GAGGAGACCATCAAAGATCCCCCCACATCAGCTGTCTTGCTGGATCACTGTCATTTCTCTCAGGTCATCT
TTAACAGTGTGGAGAAGTTCTACATCCCTGGAGGGGACGTCACATGTCATTATACCTTCACCCAGCATTT
CATCCCTCGTCGAAAGGATTGGATTGGCATCTTTAGAGTGGGGTGGAAGACAACCCGTGAGTATTACACC
TTCATGTGGGTTACTTTGCCCATTGACCTAAACAACAAATCAGCTAAACAGCAGGAAGTCCAATTCAAAG
CTTACTACCTGCCCAAGGATGATGAGTATTACCAGTTCTGCTATGTGGATGAGGATGGTGTGGTCCGGGG
AGCAAGTATTCCTTTCCAATTCCGTCCAGAAAATGAGGAAGACATCCTGGTTGTTACCACTCAGGGAGAG
GTGGAAGAGATTGAGCAGCACAACAAGGAGCTTTGCAAAGAAAACCAGGAGCTGAAGGACAGCTGTATCA
GCCTCCAGAAGCAGAACTCAGACATGCAGGCTGAGCTCCAAAAGAAGCAGGAGGAGCTAGAAACCCTACA
GAGCATCAATAAGAAGTTGGAACTGAAAGTGAAAGAACAGAAGGACTATTGGGAGACAGAGCTGCTTCAA
CTGAAAGAACAAAACCAGAAGATGTCCTCAGAAAATGAGAAGATGGGAATCAGAGTGGATCAGCTTCAGG
CCCAGCTGTCAACTCAAGAGAAAGAAATGGAGAAGCTTGTTCAGGGAGATCAAGATAAGACAGAGCAGTT
AGAGCAGCTGAAAAAGGAAAATGACCACCTCTTTCTCAGTTTAGCTGAACAGAGGAAGGACCAGAAGAAG
CTCGAGCAGACAGTGGAGCAAATGAAGCAGAATGAAACTACTGCAATGAAGAAACAACAGGAATTAATGG
ATGAAAACTTTGACCTGTCAAAAAGACTGAGTGAGAACGAAATTATATGTAATGCTCTGCAGAGACAGAA
AGAGAGATTGGAAGGAGAAAATGATCTTTTGAAGAGGGAGAACAGCAGATTGCTCAGTTACATGGGTCTG
GATTTTAATTCTTTGCCGTATCAAGTACCTACTTCAGATGAAGGAGGCGCAAGACAAAATCCAGGACTTG
CCTATGGAAACCCATATTCTGGTATCCAAGAAAGTTCTTCCCCCAGCCCGCTCTCCATCAAGAAATGCCC
TATCTGCAAAGCAGATGATATTTGTGATCACACCTTGGAGCAACAGCAGATGCAGCCCCTTTGTTTCAAT
TGTCCAATTTGTGACAAGATCTTCCCAGCTACAGAGAAGCAGATCTTTGAAGACCACGTGTTCAAACACT
CTCTCTGAGGATCCACCGGATCTAGATAACTGATCACGATAAAATAAAAGATTTTATTTAGTCTCCAGAA
AAAGGGGGGAATGAAAGACCCCACCTGTAGGTTTGGCAAGCTAGCTTAAGTAACGCCATTTTGCAAGGCA
TGGAAAAATACATAACTGAGAATAGAGAAGTTCAGATCAAGGTCAGGAACAGATGGAACAGCTGAATATG
GGCCAAACAGGATATCTGTGGTAAGCAGTTCCTGCCCCGGCTCAGGGCCAAGAACAGATGGAACAGCTGA
ATATGGGCCAAACAGGATATCTGTGGTAAGCAGTTCCTGCCCCGGCTCAGGGCCAAGAACAGATGGTCCC
CAGATGCGGTCCAGCCCTCAGCAGTTTCTAGAGAACCATCAGATGTTTCCAGGGTGCCCCAAGGACCTGA
AATGACCCTGTGCCTTATTTGAACTAACCAATCAGTTCGCTTCTCGCTTCTGTTCGCGCGCTTCTGCTCC
CCGAGCTCAATAAAAGAGCCCACAACCCCTCACTCGGGGCGCCAGTCCTCCGATTGACTGAGTCGCCCGG
GTACCCGTGTATCCAATAAACCCTCTTGCAGTTGCATCCGACTTGTGGTCTCGCTGTTCCTTGGGAGGGT
CTCCTCTGAGTGATTGACTACCCGTCAGCGGGGGTCTTTCACATGCAGCATGTATCAAAATTAATTTGGT
TTTTTTTCTTAAGTATTTACATTAAATGGCCATAGTTGCATTAATGAATCGGCCAACGCGCGGGGAGAGG
CGGTTTGCGTATTGGGCGCTCTTCCGCTTCCTCGCTCACTGACTCGCTGCGCTCGGTCGTTCGGCTGCGG
CGAGCGGTATCAGCTCACTCAAAGGCGGTAATACGGTTATCCACAGAATCAGGGGATAACGCAGGAAAGA
ACATGTGAGCAAAAGGCCAGCAAAAGGCCAGGAACCGTAAAAAGGCCGCGTTGCTGGCGTTTTTCCATAG
GCTCCGCCCCCCTGACGAGCATCACAAAAATCGACGCTCAAGTCAGAGGTGGCGAAACCCGACAGGACTA
TAAAGATACCAGGCGTTTCCCCCTGGAAGCTCCCTCGTGCGCTCTCCTGTTCCGACCCTGCCGCTTACCG
GATACCTGTCCGCCTTTCTCCCTTCGGGAAGCGTGGCGCTTTCTCATAGCTCACGCTGTAGGTATCTCAG
TTCGGTGTAGGTCGTTCGCTCCAAGCTGGGCTGTGTGCACGAACCCCCCGTTCAGCCCGACCGCTGCGCC
TTATCCGGTAACTATCGTCTTGAGTCCAACCCGGTAAGACACGACTTATCGCCACTGGCAGCAGCCACTG
GTAACAGGATTAGCAGAGCGAGGTATGTAGGCGGTGCTACAGAGTTCTTGAAGTGGTGGCCTAACTACGG
CTACACTAGAAGAACAGTATTTGGTATCTGCGCTCTGCTGAAGCCAGTTACCTTCGGAAAAAGAGTTGGT
AGCTCTTGATCCGGCAAACAAACCACCGCTGGTAGCGGTGGTTTTTTTGTTTGCAAGCAGCAGATTACGC
GCAGAAAAAAAGGATCTCAAGAAGATCCTTTGATCTTTTCTACGGGGTCTGACGCTCAGTGGAACGAAAA
CTCACGTTAAGGGATTTTGGTCATGAGATTATCAAAAAGGATCTTCACCTAGATCCTTTTGCGGCCGGCC
GCAAATCAATCTAAAGTATATATGAGTAAACTTGGTCTGACAGTTACCAATGCTTAATCAGTGAGGCACC
TATCTCAGCGATCTGTCTATTTCGTTCATCCATAGTTGCCTGACTCCCCGTCGTGTAGATAACTACGATA
CGGGAGGGCTTACCATCTGGCCCCAGTGCTGCAATGATACCGCGAGACCCACGCTCACCGGCTCCAGATT
TATCAGCAATAAACCAGCCAGCCGGAAGGGCCGAGCGCAGAAGTGGTCCTGCAACTTTATCCGCCTCCAT
CCAGTCTATTAATTGTTGCCGGGAAGCTAGAGTAAGTAGTTCGCCAGTTAATAGTTTGCGCAACGTTGTT
GCCATTGCTACAGGCATCGTGGTGTCACGCTCGTCGTTTGGTATGGCTTCATTCAGCTCCGGTTCCCAAC
GATCAAGGCGAGTTACATGATCCCCCATGTTGTGCAAAAAAGCGGTTAGCTCCTTCGGTCCTCCGATCGT
TGTCAGAAGTAAGTTGGCCGCAGTGTTATCACTCATGGTTATGGCAGCACTGCATAATTCTCTTACTGTC
ATGCCATCCGTAAGATGCTTTTCTGTGACTGGTGAGTACTCAACCAAGTCATTCTGAGAATAGTGTATGC
GGCGACCGAGTTGCTCTTGCCCGGCGTCAATACGGGATAATACCGCGCCACATAGCAGAACTTTAAAAGT
GCTCATCATTGGAAAACGTTCTTCGGGGCGAAAACTCTCAAGGATCTTACCGCTGTTGAGATCCAGTTCG
ATGTAACCCACTCGTGCACCCAACTGATCTTCAGCATCTTTTACTTTCACCAGCGTTTCTGGGTGAGCAA
AAACAGGAAGGCAAAATGCCGCAAAAAAGGGAATAAGGGCGACACGGAAATGTTGAATACTCATACTCTT
CCTTTTTCAATATTATTGAAGCATTTATCAGGGTTATTGTCTCATGAGCGGATACATATTTGAATGTATT
TAGAAAAATAAACAAATAGGGGTTCCGCGCACATTTCCCCGAAAAGTGCCACCAGCTTTGCTCTTAGGAG
TTTCCTAATACATCCCAAACTCAAATATATAAAGCATTTGACTTGTTCTATGCCCTAGGGGGCGGGGGGA
AGCTAAGCCAGCTTTTTTTAACATTTAAAATGTGGTAATGACTCCAACTTATTGATAGTGTTTTATGTTC
AGATAATGCCCGATGACTTTGTCATGCAGCTCCACCGATTTTGAGAACGACAGCGACTTCCGTCCCAGCC
GTGCCAGGTGCTGCCTCAGATTCAGGTTATGCCGCTCAATTCGCTGCGTATATCGCTTGCTGATTACGTG
CAGCTTTCCCTTCAGGCGGGATTCATACAGCGGCCAGCCATCCGTCATCCATATCACCACGTCAAAGGGT
GACAGCAGGCTCATAAGACGCCCCAGCGTCGCCATAGTGCGTTCACCGAATACGTGCGCAACAACCGTCT
TCCGGAGACTGTCATACGCGTAAAACAGCCAGCGCTGGCGCGATTTAGCCCCGACATAGCCCCACTGTTC
GTCCATTTCCGCGCAGACGATGACGTCACTGCCCGGCTGTATGCGCGAGGTTACCGACTGCGGCCTGAGT
TTTTTAAGTGACGTAAAATCGTGTTGAGGCCAACGCCCATAATGCGGGCTGTTGCCCGGCATCCAACGCC
ATTCATGGCCATATCAATGATTTTCTGGTGCGTACCGGGTTGAGAAGCGGTGTAAGTGAACTGCAGTTGC
CATGTTTTACGGCAGTGAGAGCAGAGATAGCGCTGATGTCCGGCGGTGCTTTTGCCGTTACGCACCACCC
CGTCAGTAGCTGAACAGGAGGGACAGCTGATAGAAACAGAAGCCACTGGAGCACCTCAAAAACACCATCA
TACACTAAATCAGTAAGTTGGCAGCATCACCTTAAAATGTTAATTCCATTTTAAATGCACAGATGTTTTT
ATTTCATAAG
Features (pLannotate 1.2.2; 14 found; start..end, strand, type, name):
    233..824     +  LTR            LTR: long terminal repeat from Moloney murine leukemia virus
    887..1244    +  misc_feature   MMLV Ψ: packaging signal of Moloney murine leukemia virus (MMLV)
   1309..1725    +  CDS            gag (truncated): truncated Moloney murine leukemia virus (MMLV) gag gene lacking the start codon
   1735..2109    +  misc_feature   pol region: Moloney murine leukemia virus (MMLV) pol region containing the splice acceptor site
   2118..3050    +  CDS            iRFP670: iRFP670 is a basic (constitutively fluorescent) near ir fluorescent protein published in 2013, derived from Rhodopseudomonas palustris CGA009. It has low acid sensitivity. It requires the cofactor biliverdin for fluorescence.
   3051..3078    +  misc_feature   MCS (fragment): multiple cloning site
   3081..4415    +  CDS            CALCOCO2: CACO2_HUMAN - Also known as NDP52 From Homo sapiens (Human).
   4490..4611    +  LTR            3' LTR (ΔU3) (fragment): self-inactivating 3' long terminal repeat (LTR) from Moloney murine leukemia virus
   4612..5081    +  LTR            LTR: long terminal repeat from Moloney murine leukemia virus
   5147..5199    -  CDS            lacI (fragment): lac repressor; lacI; The lac repressor binds to the lac operator to inhibit transcription in E. coli. This inhibition can be relieved by adding lactose or isopropyl-β-D-thiogalactopyranoside (IPTG).
   5382..5970    -  rep_origin     ori: high-copy-number ColE1/pMB1/pBR322/pUC origin of replication
   6134..6994    -  CDS            AmpR: β-lactamase; bla; confers resistance to ampicillin, carbenicillin, and related antibiotics
   6995..7099    -  promoter       AmpR promoter: bla
   7244..8011    -  mobile_element IS1: prokaryotic transposable element IS1
