[The description below was written by a language model from this plasmid's Addgene catalogue record and pLannotate feature annotations shown in this document.]
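Description:
pBMN iRFP670-NDP52(C443K) is an 8,060 nt Moloney murine leukemia virus (MMLV)-based retroviral vector for expressing a fluorescently tagged mutant of the human autophagy receptor NDP52 (CALCOCO2) in mammalian cells. It is propagated in E. coli through a high-copy ColE1/pUC-type origin and selected with ampicillin via the β-lactamase gene and its native promoter. The annotation also picks up a short lacI fragment and a prokaryotic IS1 transposable element in the bacterial backbone. Neither is part of the expression cassette, and the record does not say whether the IS1 element is an original backbone feature or a later insertion.

The retroviral portion runs from a 5' MMLV LTR through the Ψ packaging signal, a truncated gag segment lacking its start codon, and a pol region carrying the splice acceptor, to a 3' LTR. The 3' LTR is annotated in two adjoining pieces, one of which matches a ΔU3 self-inactivating fragment. No separate internal promoter is annotated, so transcription of the insert presumably depends on the 5' LTR. The extended Ψ/gag region supports packaging of the genomic RNA when viral proteins are supplied in trans by packaging cells. The payload is iRFP670, a near-infrared fluorescent protein that requires biliverdin as cofactor. It is joined through a short residual cloning-site linker to the N terminus of the 1,335 bp NDP52 coding sequence, which was assembled by Gibson cloning. No mammalian selection marker is annotated, so transduced cells would be identified by iRFP670 fluorescence.

The C443K substitution is described as a ubiquitin-binding domain mutation. The construct therefore allows imaging of an NDP52 variant impaired in ubiquitin binding, in keeping with the associated work on ubiquitin-independent recruitment of autophagy receptors during mitophagy.
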