Addgene plasmid #119695: pBMN iRFP670-NDP52(C443K)
Purpose: For mammalian expression of iRFP-tagged UBD mutant NDP52
Depositing lab: Michael Lazarou. Depositing organization: Monash University. Publication: LC3/GABARAPs drive ubiquitin-independent recruitment of Optineurin and NDP52 to amplify mitophagy. Padman BS, Nguyen TN, Uoselis L, Skulsuppaisarn M, Nguyen LK, Lazarou M. Nat Commun. 2019 Jan 24;10(1):408. doi: 10.1038/s41467-019-08335-6. PubMed 30679426.
Backbone
  Vector backbone: pBMN
  Vector type: Mammalian Expression, Retroviral
Growth in bacteria
  Bacterial resistance: Ampicillin, 100 μg/mL
  Growth temperature: 37°C
  Growth strain: NEB Stable
  Copy number: High Copy
Gene/Insert
  Gene/Insert name: NDP52 (alt name: CALCOCO2)
  Species: H. sapiens (human)
  Insert size (bp): 1335
  Mutation: C443K
  Entrez Gene: CALCOCO2 (a.k.a. NDP52)
  Tag / fusion protein: iRFP670 (N terminal on insert)
  Cloning method: Gibson Cloning
Terms and licenses: Academic/Nonprofit Terms; Industry Terms: Not Available to Industry
How to cite: pBMN iRFP670-NDP52(C443K) was a gift from Michael Lazarou (Addgene plasmid # 119695 ; http://n2t.net/addgene:119695 ; RRID:Addgene_119695)
